>Addgene plasmid #62995 | pPyCAG-Nanog(Y136A)-IP | depositor full sequence | sequence record 104597 | pPyCAG-Nanog(Y136A)-IP sequence 7359 bps
GACCGCTTTGGAAAAACAAAGACTGTATTTCCTGGAAATTAATGTTTATTCAATAAACTGTGTATTCAGC
TATATTCACATAGTGGTGAGGCTGAAATGAGGCGGGAAGAGGCGGTTGGGGCTTAATTATATCAATTTGG
GTGGCCCCACAGCGCCTCCAAGGCGCCAGTCCTGTTTTGACAAGTTGCCTCTGGAAGCCTCTCTTCTTTT
TCTCCAGAGTAAGCGGAGGCCAGGGGCCCCCGGCCTCTGCTTAATACTAAAAAAAACAGCTGTTGTCATA
GTAATGATTGGGTGGAAACATTCCAGGCCTGGGTGGAGAGGCTTTTTGCTTCCTCTTGCAAAACCACACT
GACATTCCAGGCCTGGGTGGAGAGGCTTTTTGCTTCCTCTTGCAAAACCACACTGCCCTCTGGAGGGCAG
TTGCCTAGCAACTAATTAAAAGAGGATGTCGCACGGCCAGCTGCGGTCAGTTAGTCACTTCCTGCTTAAC
TGACTTGACATTTTCTATTTTAAGAGTCGGGAGGAAAATTACTGTGTTGGAGGCCCTCCGCCATCTTCTG
AAGCTGAATCGAATTAACTTGTTTATTGCAGCTTATAATGGTTACAAATAAAGCAATAGCATCACAAATT
TCACAAATAAAGCATTTTTTTCACTGCATTCTAGTTGTGGTTTGTCCAAACTCATCAATGTATCTTATCA
TGTCTGGATCTGATATCATCGTCGACATTGATTATTGACTAGTTATTAATAGTAATCAATTACGGGGTCA
TTAGTTCATAGCCCATATATGGAGTTCCGCGTTACATAACTTACGGTAAATGGCCCGCCTGGCTGACCGC
CCAACGACCCCCGCCCATTGACGTCAATAATGACGTATGTTCCCATAGTAACGCCAATAGGGACTTTCCA
TTGACGTCAATGGGTGGAGTATTTACGGTAAACTGCCCACTTGGCAGTACATCAAGTGTATCATATGCCA
AGTACGCCCCCTATTGACGTCAATGACGGTAAATGGCCCGCCTGGCATTATGCCCAGTACATGACCTTAT
GGGACTTTCCTACTTGGCAGTACATCTACGTATTAGTCATCGCTATTACCATGGTCGAGGTGAGCCCCAC
GTTCTGCTTCACTCTCCCCATCTCCCCCCCCTCCCCACCCCCAATTTTGTATTTATTTATTTTTTAATTA
TTTTGTGCAGCGATGGGGGCGGGGGGGGGGGGGGGGCGCGCGCCAGGCGGGGCGGGGCGGGGCGAGGGGC
GGGGCGGGGCGAGGCGGAGAGGTGCGGCGGCAGCCAATCAGAGCGGCGCGCTCCGAAAGTTTCCTTTTAT
GGCGAGGCGGCGGCGGCGGCGGCCCTATAAAAAGCGAAGCGCGCGGCGGGCGGGAGTCGCTGCGCGCTGC
CTTCGCCCCGTGCCCCGCTCCGCCGCCGCCTCGCGCCGCCCGCCCCGGCTCTGACTGACCGCGTTACTCC
CACAGGTGAGCGGGCGGGACGGCCCTTCTCCTCCGGGCTGTAATTAGCGCTTGGTTTAATGACGGCTTGT
TTCTTTTCTGTGGCTGCGTGAAAGCCTTGAGGGGCTCCGGGAGGGCCCTTTGTGCGGGGGGAGCGGCTCG
GGGGGTGCGTGCGTGTGTGTGTGCGTGGGGAGCGCCGCGTGCGGCTCCGCGCTGCCCGGCGGCTGTGAGC
GCTGCGGGCGCGGCGCGGGGCTTTGTGCGCTCCGCAGTGTGCGCGAGGGGAGCGCGGCCGGGGGCGGTGC
CCCGCGGTGCGGGGGGGGCTGCGAGGGGAACAAAGGCTGCGTGCGGGGTGTGTGCGTGGGGGGGTGAGCA
GGGGGTGTGGGCGCGTCGGTCGGGCTGCAACCCCCCCTGCACCCCCCTCCCCGAGTTGCTGAGCACGGCC
CGGCTTCGGGTGCGGGGCTCCGTACGGGGCGTGGCGCGGGGCTCGCCGTGCCGGGCGGGGGGTGGCGGCA
GGTGGGGGTGCCGGGCGGGGCGGGGCCGCCTCGGGCCGGGGAGGGCTCGGGGGAGGGGCGCGGCGGCCCC
CGGAGCGCCGGCGGCTGTCGAGGCGCGGCGAGCCGCAGCCATTGCCTTTTATGGTAATCGTGCGAGAGGG
CGCAGGGACTTCCTTTGTCCCAAATCTGTGCGGAGCCGAAATCTGGGAGGCGCCGCCGCACCCCCTCTAG
CGGGCGCGGGGCGAAGCGGTGCGGCGCCGGCAGGAAGGAAATGGGCGGGGAGGGCCTTCGTGCGTCGCCG
CGCCGCCGTCCCCTTCTCCCTCTCCAGCCTCGGGGCTGTCCGCGGGGGGACGGCTGCCTTCGGGGGGGAC
GGGGCAGGGCGGGGTTCGGCTTCTGGCGTGTGACCGGCGGCTCTAGAGCCTCTGCTAACCATGTTCATGC
CTTCTTCTTTTTCNTACAGCTCCTGGGCAACGTGCTGGTTATTGTGCTGAATTATCACAAGTTTGTACAA
AAAAGCAGGCTCTGACATGAGTGTGGGTCTTCCTGGTCCCCACAGTTTGCCTAGTTCTGAGGAAGCATCG
AATTCTGGGAACGCCTCATCAATGCCTGCAGTTTTTCATCCCGAGAACTATTCTTGCTTACAAGGGTCTG
CTACTGAGATGCTCTGCACAGAGGCTGCCTCTCCTCGCCCTTCCTCTGAAGACCTGCCTCTTCAAGGCAG
CCCTGATTCTTCTACCAGTCCCAAACAAAAGCTCTCAAGTCCTGAGGCTGACAAGGGCCCTGAGGAGGAG
GAGAACAAGGTCCTTGCCAGGAAGCAGAAGATGCGGACTGTGTTCTCTCAGGCCCAGCTGTGTGCACTCA
AGGACAGGTTTCAGAAGCAGAAGTACCTCAGCCTCCAGCAGATGCAAGAACTCTCCTCCATTCTGAACCT
GAGCGCTAAGCAGGTTAAGACCTGGTTTCAAAACCAAAGGATGAAGTGCAAGCGGTGGCAGAAAAACCAG
TGGTTGAAGACTAGCAATGGTCTGATTCAGAAGGGCTCAGCACCAGTGGAGTATCCCAGCATCCATTGCA
GCTATCCCCAGGGCTATCTGGTGAACGCATCTGGAAGCCTTTCCATGTGGGGCAGCCAGACTTGGACCAA
CCCAACTTGGAGCAGCCAGACCTGGACCAACCCAACTTGGAACAACCAGACCTGGACCAACCCAACTTGG
AGCAGCCAGGCCTGGACCGCTCAGTCCTGGAACGGCCAGCCTTGGAATGCTGCTCCGCTCCATAACTTCG
GGGAGGACTTTCTGCAGCCTTACGTACAGTTGCAGCAAAACTTCTCTGCCAGTGATTTGGAGGTGAATTT
GGAAGCCACTAGGGAAAGCCATGCGCATTTTAGCACCCCACAAGCCTTGGAATTATTCCTGAACTACTCT
GTGACTCCACCAGGTGAAATATGAGACTTACCCAGCTTTCTTGTACAAAGTGGTGATAATTCCGCCCCCC
CCCCCTCTCCCTCCCCCCCCCCTAACGTTACTGGCCGAAGCCGCTTGGAATAAGGCCGGTGTGCGTTTGT
CTATATGTTATTTTCCACCATATTGCCGTCTTTTGGCAATGTGAGGGCCCGGAAACCTGGCCCTGTCTTC
TTGACGAGCATTCCTAGGGGTCTTTCCCCTCTCGCCAAAGGAATGCAAGGTCTGTTGAATGTCGTGAAGG
AAGCAGTTCCTCTGGAAGCTTCTTGAAGACAAACAACGTCTGTAGCGACCCTTTGCAGGCAGCGGAACCC
CCCACCTGGCGACAGGTGCCTCTGCGGCCAAAAGCCACGTGTATAAGATACACCTGCAAAGGCGGCACAA
CCCCAGTGCCACGTTGTGAGTTGGATAGTTGTGGAAAGAGTCAAATGGCTCTCCTCAAGCGTATTCAACA
AGGGGCTGAAGGATGCCCAGAAGGTACCCCATTGTATGGGATCTGATCTGGGGCCTCGGTGCACATGCTT
TACATGTGTTTAGTCGAGGTTAAAAAAACGTCTAGGCCCCCCGAACCACGGGGACGTGGTTTTCCTTTGA
AAAACACGATGATAATATGGCCACAACCATGACCGAGTACAAGCCCACGGTGCGCCTCGCCACCCGCGAC
GACGTCCCCAGGGCCGTACGCACCCTCGCCGCCGCGTTCGCCGACTACCCCGCCACGCGCCACACCGTCG
ATCCGGACCGCCACATCGAGCGGGTCACCGAGCTGCAAGAACTCTTCCTCACGCGCGTCGGGCTCGACAT
CGGCAAGGTGTGGGTCGCGGACGACGGCGCCGCGGTGGCGGTCTGGACCACGCCGGAGAGCGTCGAAGCG
GGGGCGGTGTTCGCCGAGATCGGCCCGCGCATGGCCGAGTTGAGCGGTTCCCGGCTGGCCGCGCAGCAAC
AGATGGAAGGCCTCCTGGCGCCGCACCGGCCCAAGGAGCCCGCGTGGTTCCTGGCCACCGTCGGCGTCTC
GCCCGACCACCAGGGCAAGGGTCTGGGCAGCGCCGTCGTGCTCCCCGGAGTGGAGGCGGCCGAGCGCGCC
GGGGTGCCCGCCTTCCTGGAGACCTCCGCGCCCCGCAACCTCCCCTTCTACGAGCGGCTCGGCTTCACCG
TCACCGCCGACGTCGAGGTGCCCGAAGGACCGCGCACCTGGTGCATGACCCGCAAGCCCGGTGCCTGACG
CCCGCCCCACGACCCGCAGCGCCCGACCGAAAGGAGCGCACGACCCCATGCATCGATGATCTAGAGCTCG
CTGATCAGCCTCGACTGTGCCTTCTAGTTGCCAGCCATCTGTTGTTTGCCCCTCCCCCGTGCCTTCCTTG
ACCCTGGAAGGTGCCACTCCCACTGTCCTTTCCTAATAAAATGAGGAAATTGCATCGCATTGTCTGAGTA
GGTGTCATTCTATTCTGGGGGGTGGGGTGGGGCAGGACAGCAAGGGGGAGGATTGGGAAGACAATAGCAG
GCATGCTGGGGATGCGGTGGGCTCTATGGCTTCTGAGGCGGAAAGAACCTGCAGCCCAAGCTTGGCGTAA
TCATGGTCATAGCTGTTTCCTGTGTGAAATTGTTATCCGCTCACAATTCCACACAACATACGAGCCGGAA
GCATAAAGTGTAAAGCCTGGGGTGCCTAATGAGTGAGCTAACTCACATTAATTGCGTTGCGCTCACTGCC
CGCTTTCCAGTCGGGAAACCTGTCGTGCCAGCGGATCCGCATCTCAATTAGTCAGCAACCATAGTCCCGC
CCCTAACTCCGCCCATCCCGCCCCTAACTCCGCCCAGTTCCGCCCATTCTCCGCCCCATGGCTGACTAAT
TTTTTTTATTTATGCAGAGGCCGAGGCCGCCTCGGCCTCTGAGCTATTCCAGAAGTAGTGAGGAGGCTTT
TTTGGAGGCCTAGGCTTTTGCAAAAAGCTAACTTGTTTATTGCAGCTTATAATGGTTACAAATAAAGCAA
TAGCATCACAAATTTCACAAATAAAGCATTTTTTTCACTGCATTCTAGTTGTGGTTTGTCCAAACTCATC
AATGTATCTTATCATGTCTGGATCCGCTGCATTAATGAATCGGCCAACGCGCGGGGAGAGGCGGTTTGCG
TATTGGGCGCTCTTCCGCTTCCTCGCTCACTGACTCGCTGCGCTCGGTCGTTCGGCTGCGGCGAGCGGTA
TCAGCTCACTCAAAGGCGGTAATACGGTTATCCACAGAATCAGGGGATAACGCAGGAAAGAACATGTGAG
CAAAAGGCCAGCAAAAGGCCAGGAACCGTAAAAAGGCCGCGTTGCTGGCGTTTTTCCATAGGCTCCGCCC
CCCTGACGAGCATCACAAAAATCGACGCTCAAGTCAGAGGTGGCGAAACCCGACAGGACTATAAAGATAC
CAGGCGTTTCCCCCTGGAAGCTCCCTCGTGCGCTCTCCTGTTCCGACCCTGCCGCTTACCGGATACCTGT
CCGCCTTTCTCCCTTCGGGAAGCGTGGCGCTTTCTCATAGCTCACGCTGTAGGTATCTCAGTTCGGTGTA
GGTCGTTCGCTCCAAGCTGGGCTGTGTGCACGAACCCCCCGTTCAGCCCGACCGCTGCGCCTTATCCGGT
AACTATCGTCTTGAGTCCAACCCGGTAAGACACGACTTATCGCCACTGGCAGCAGCCACTGGTAACAGGA
TTAGCAGAGCGAGGTATGTAGGCGGTGCTACAGAGTTCTTGAAGTGGTGGCCTAACTACGGCTACACTAG
AAGAACAGTATTTGGTATCTGCGCTCTGCTGAAGCCAGTTACCTTCGGAAAAAGAGTTGGTAGCTCTTGA
TCCGGCAAACAAACCACCGCTGGTAGCGGTGGTTTTTTTGTTTGCAAGCAGCAGATTACGCGCAGAAAAA
AAGGATCTCAAGAAGATCCTTTGATCTTTTCTACGGGGTCTGACGCTCAGTGGAACGAAAACTCACGTTA
AGGGATTTTGGTCATGAGATTATCAAAAAGGATCTTCACCTAGATCCTTTTAAATTAAAAATGAAGTTTT
AAATCAATCTAAAGTATATATGAGTAAACTTGGTCTGACAGTTACCAATGCTTAATCAGTGAGGCACCTA
TCTCAGCGATCTGTCTATTTCGTTCATCCATAGTTGCCTGACTCCCCGTCGTGTAGATAACTACGATACG
GGAGGGCTTACCATCTGGCCCCAGTGCTGCAATGATACCGCGAGACCCACGCTCACCGGCTCCAGATTTA
TCAGCAATAAACCAGCCAGCCGGAAGGGCCGAGCGCAGAAGTGGTCCTGCAACTTTATCCGCCTCCATCC
AGTCTATTAATTGTTGCCGGGAAGCTAGAGTAAGTAGTTCGCCAGTTAATAGTTTGCGCAACGTTGTTGC
CATTGCTACAGGCATCGTGGTGTCACGCTCGTCGTTTGGTATGGCTTCATTCAGCTCCGGTTCCCAACGA
TCAAGGCGAGTTACATGATCCCCCATGTTGTGCAAAAAAGCGGTTAGCTCCTTCGGTCCTCCGATCGTTG
TCAGAAGTAAGTTGGCCGCAGTGTTATCACTCATGGTTATGGCAGCACTGCATAATTCTCTTACTGTCAT
GCCATCCGTAAGATGCTTTTCTGTGACTGGTGAGTACTCAACCAAGTCATTCTGAGAATAGTGTATGCGG
CGACCGAGTTGCTCTTGCCCGGCGTCAATACGGGATAATACCGCGCCACATAGCAGAACTTTAAAAGTGC
TCATCATTGGAAAACGTTCTTCGGGGCGAAAACTCTCAAGGATCTTACCGCTGTTGAGATCCAGTTCGAT
GTAACCCACTCGTGCACCCAACTGATCTTCAGCATCTTTTACTTTCACCAGCGTTTCTGGGTGAGCAAAA
ACAGGAAGGCAAAATGCCGCAAAAAAGGGAATAAGGGCGACACGGAAATGTTGAATACTCATACTCTTCC
TTTTTCAAT
Features (pLannotate 1.2.2; 22 found; start..end, strand, type, name):
    576..710     +  polyA_signal   SV40 poly(A) signal: SV40 polyadenylation signal
    724..1103    +  enhancer       CMV enhancer: human cytomegalovirus immediate early enhancer
   1105..1382    +  promoter       chicken β-actin promoter: No description available
   1383..2399    +  intron         chimeric intron: chimera between introns from chicken β-actin and rabbit β-globin
   2437..2461    +  protein_bind   attB1: mutant version of attB; recombination site for the Gateway® BP reaction BP Clonase™
   2467..3381    +  CDS            Nanog: NANOG_MOUSE - Also known as Ecat4, Enk. Experimental evidence at protein level: Swiss-Prot protein existence level 1. Transcription regulator involved in inner cell mass and embryonic stem (ES) cells proliferation and self-renewal (PubMed:25825768). Imposes pluripotency on ES cells and prevents their differentiation towards extraembryonic endoderm and trophectoderm lineages. Blocks bone morphogenetic protein-induced mesoderm differentiation of ES cells by physically interacting with SMAD1 and interfering with the recruitment of coactivators to the active SMAD transcriptional complexes. Acts as
   3390..3414    -  protein_bind   attB2: mutant version of attB; recombination site for the Gateway® BP reaction BP Clonase™
   3543..4005    +  misc_feature   IRES: internal ribosome entry site (IRES) of the encephalomyocarditis virus (EMCV)
   4019..4618    +  CDS            PuroR: puromycin N-acetyltransferase; pac from Streptomyces alboniger; confers resistance to puromycin
   4705..4929    +  polyA_signal   bGH poly(A) signal: bovine growth hormone polyadenylation signal
   4933..4949    +  promoter       SV40 promoter (fragment): SV40 enhancer and early promoter
   5000..5016    -  protein_bind   lac operator: The lac repressor binds to the lac operator to inhibit transcription in E. coli. This inhibition can be relieved by adding lactose or isopropyl-β-D-thiogalactopyranoside (IPTG). lac repressor encoded by lacI
   5024..5054    -  promoter       lac promoter: promoter for the E. coli lac operon
   5069..5090    -  protein_bind   CAP binding site: CAP binding activates transcription in the presence of cAMP. E. coli catabolite activator protein
   5103..5142    -  CDS            lacI (fragment): lac repressor; lacI; The lac repressor binds to the lac operator to inhibit transcription in E. coli. This inhibition can be relieved by adding lactose or isopropyl-β-D-thiogalactopyranoside (IPTG).
   5149..5171    +  promoter       SV40 promoter (fragment): SV40 enhancer and early promoter
   5195..5330    +  rep_origin     SV40 ori: SV40 origin of replication
   5350..5484    +  polyA_signal   SV40 poly(A) signal: SV40 polyadenylation signal
   5486..5540    -  CDS            lacI (fragment): lac repressor; lacI; The lac repressor binds to the lac operator to inhibit transcription in E. coli. This inhibition can be relieved by adding lactose or isopropyl-β-D-thiogalactopyranoside (IPTG).
   5723..6311    -  rep_origin     ori: high-copy-number ColE1/pMB1/pBR322/pUC origin of replication
   6482..7342    -  CDS            AmpR: β-lactamase; bla; confers resistance to ampicillin, carbenicillin, and related antibiotics
   7343..7359    -  promoter       AmpR promoter (fragment): bla
