[The description below was written by a language model from this plasmid's Addgene catalogue record and pLannotate feature annotations shown in this document.]
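Description:
pPyCAG-Nanog(Y136A)-IP is a 7,359 bp mammalian expression plasmid that drives constitutive expression of a point-mutant form of mouse Nanog. It was derived from the parental wild-type construct pPyCAG-Nanog-IP. In bacteria it is maintained as a high-copy plasmid through a ColE1/pUC-type origin and selected with ampicillin via the β-lactamase gene. The annotated backbone also carries an SV40 origin of replication, SV40 polyadenylation signals, and small remnants of lac regulatory and lacI sequences that appear to be cloning leftovers. The "Py" in the name suggests a polyoma-derived element, but none is annotated in the feature table, so the record does not confirm one.

The expression unit is built around the composite CAG promoter: the CMV immediate-early enhancer, the chicken β-actin promoter and a chimeric β-actin/β-globin intron. Together these give strong, broadly active transcription in mammalian cells, including embryonic stem cells. Downstream, the roughly 0.9 kb Nanog coding sequence is flanked by attB1 and attB2 sites, indicating that it was introduced by Gateway recombination. The insert changes tyrosine 136 to alanine (noted in the record as residue 137 in the mouse protein). An EMCV IRES follows and links the Nanog open reading frame to the puromycin N-acetyltransferase gene, and a bovine growth hormone polyadenylation signal terminates the transcript. Because both proteins are translated from a single bicistronic mRNA, puromycin selection enriches for cells that also express the Nanog mutant.

Nanog is a transcription regulator that supports self-renewal and pluripotency. This plasmid would typically be used alongside the wild-type version to test how the Y136A substitution affects Nanog function, although the record does not give the specific experimental rationale.
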