Addgene plasmid #62995: pPyCAG-Nanog(Y136A)-IP
Purpose: Expresses Mouse Nanog Y136A Mutants. It is modified from pPyCAG-Nanog-IP (Addgene Plasmid #13838).
Depositing lab: Shinya Yamanaka. Depositing organization: J. David Gladstone Institutes.
Backbone
  Vector backbone: pPyCAG-Nanog-IP
  Backbone manufacturer: Shinya Yamanaka
  Backbone size w/o insert (bp): 6378
  Total vector size (bp): 7359
  Vector type: Mammalian Expression
  Selectable markers: Puromycin
Growth in bacteria
  Bacterial resistance: Ampicillin, 100 μg/mL
  Growth temperature: 37°C
  Growth strain: DH5alpha
  Copy number: High Copy
Gene/Insert
  Gene/Insert name: Mouse Nanog Y136A Mutant
  Species: M. musculus (mouse)
  Insert size (bp): 918
  Mutation: Changed Tyrosine 136 (137 AA in Mouse Protein) to Alanine
  Entrez Gene: Nanog (a.k.a. 2410002E02Rik, ENK, Stm1, ecat4)
Resource information
  A portion of this plasmid was derived from a plasmid made by: pPyCAG-Nanog-IP (Addgene # 13838)
Terms and licenses: Academic/Nonprofit Terms; Industry Terms: Not Available to Industry
How to cite: pPyCAG-Nanog(Y136A)-IP was a gift from Shinya Yamanaka (Addgene plasmid # 62995 ; http://n2t.net/addgene:62995 ; RRID:Addgene_62995)
