>Addgene plasmid #62995 | pPyCAG-Nanog(Y136A)-IP | addgene partial sequence | sequence record 107895 | pCAG-F 5'-GCAACGTGCTGGTTATTGTG-3'
GAATTATCACAAGTTTGTACAAAAAAGCAGGCTCTGACATGAGTGTGGGTCTTCCTGGTCCCCACAGTTT
GCCTAGTTCTGAGGAAGCATCGAATTCTGGGAACGCCTCATCAATGCCTGCAGTTTTTCATCCCGAGAAC
TATTCTTGCTTACAAGGGTCTGCTACTGAGATGCTCTGCACAGAGGCTGCCTCTCCTCGCCCTTCCTCTG
AAGACCTGCCTCTTCAAGGCAGCCCTGATTCTTCTACCAGTCCCAAACAAAAGCTCTCAAGTCCTGAGGC
TGACAAGGGCCCTGAGGAGGAGGAGAACAAGGTCCTTGCCAGGAAGCAGAAGATGCGGACTGTGTTCTCT
CAGGCCCAGCTGTGTGCACTCAAGGACAGGTTTCAGAAGCAGAAGTACCTCAGCCTCCAGCAGATGCAAG
AACTCTCCTCCATTCTGAACCTGAGCGCTAAGCAGGTTAAGACCTGGTTTCAAAACCAAAGGATGAAGTG
CAAGCGGTGGCAGAAAAACCAGTGGTTGAAGACTAGCAATGGTCTGATTCAGAAGGGCTCAGCACCAGTG
GAGTATCCCAGCATCCATTGCAGCTATCCCCAGGGCTATCTGGTGAACGCATCTGGAAGCCTTTCCATGT
GGGGCAGCCAGACTTGGACCAACCCAACTTGGAGCAGCCAGACCTGGACCAACCCAACTTGGAACAACCA
GACCTGGACCAACCCAACTTGGAGCAGCCAGGCCTGGACCGCTCAGTCCTGGAACGGCCAGCCTTGGAAT
GCTGCTCCGCTCCATAACTTCGGGGAGGACTTTCTGCAGCCTTACGTACAGTTGCAGCAAAACTTCTCTG
CCAGTGATTTGGAGGTGAATTTGGAAGCCACTAGGGAAAGCCATGCGCATTTTAGCACCCCACAAGCCTT
GGAATTATTCCTGAACTACTCTGTGACTCCACCAGGTGAAATATGAGACTTACCCAGCTTTCTTGTACAA
AGTGGTGATAATTC
