>Addgene plasmid #62995 | pPyCAG-Nanog(Y136A)-IP | addgene partial sequence | sequence record 107896 | pCDH-rev 5'-GCATTCCTTTGGCGAGAG-3'
AGAAGACAGGGCCAGGTTTCCGGGCCCTCACATTGCCAAAAGACGGCAATATGGTGGAAAATAACATATA
GACAAACGCACACCGGCCTTATTCCAAGCGGCTTCGGCCAGTAACGTTAGGGGGGGGGGAGGGAGAGGGG
GGGGGGG
